>Addgene plasmid #164563 | SaLgCG | addgene full sequence | sequence record 333390 | Addgene NGS Result
GGGTCTCTCTGGTTAGACCAGATCTGAGCCTGGGAGCTCTCTGGCTAACTAGGGAACCCACTGCTTAAGC
CTCAATAAAGCTTGCCTTGAGTGCTTCAAGTAGTGTGTGCCCGTCTGTTGTGTGACTCTGGTAACTAGAG
ATCCCTCAGACCCTTTTAGTCAGTGTGGAAAATCTCTAGCAGTGGCGCCCGAACAGGGACTTGAAAGCGA
AAGGGAAACCAGAGGAGCTCTCTCGACGCAGGACTCGGCTTGCTGAAGCGCGCACGGCAAGAGGCGAGGG
GCGGCGACTGGTGAGTACGCCAAAAATTTTGACTAGCGGAGGCTAGAAGGAGAGAGATGGGTGCGAGAGC
GTCAGTATTAAGCGGGGGAGAATTAGATCGCGATGGGAAAAAATTCGGTTAAGGCCAGGGGGAAAGAAAA
AATATAAATTAAAACATATAGTATGGGCAAGCAGGGAGCTAGAACGATTCGCAGTTAATCCTGGCCTGTT
AGAAACATCAGAAGGCTGTAGACAAATACTGGGACAGCTACAACCATCCCTTCAGACAGGATCAGAAGAA
CTTAGATCATTATATAATACAGTAGCAACCCTCTATTGTGTGCATCAAAGGATAGAGATAAAAGACACCA
AGGAAGCTTTAGACAAGATAGAGGAAGAGCAAAACAAAAGTAAGACCACCGCACAGCAAGCGGCCGCTGA
TCTTCAGACCTGGAGGAGGAGATATGAGGGACAATTGGAGAAGTGAATTATATAAATATAAAGTAGTAAA
AATTGAACCATTAGGAGTAGCACCCACCAAGGCAAAGAGAAGAGTGGTGCAGAGAGAAAAAAGAGCAGTG
GGAATAGGAGCTTTGTTCCTTGGGTTCTTGGGAGCAGCAGGAAGCACTATGGGCGCAGCGTCAATGACGC
TGACGGTACAGGCCAGACAATTATTGTCTGGTATAGTGCAGCAGCAGAACAATTTGCTGAGGGCTATTGA
GGCGCAACAGCATCTGTTGCAACTCACAGTCTGGGGCATCAAGCAGCTCCAGGCAAGAATCCTGGCTGTG
GAAAGATACCTAAAGGATCAACAGCTCCTGGGGATTTGGGGTTGCTCTGGAAAACTCGCCATTTGTCTCA
AGATCTAGAATTCAAAAAAATCTCGCCAACAAGTTGACGAGATAAACACGGCATTTTGCCTTGTTTAAGT
AGATTCTGTTTCCAGAGTACTTAAACAGAGACGTACAAAAAAGAGCAAGAAGCTAAAAAAGATTTAAAAA
TTATTTTTAGCGCAGTTAATGGAACAGGAACTAAATTTACCCCAAAAATATTACGTGAATCAGGATATAA
CGTTATTGAGGTTGAAGAGCATGCATTTGAAGATGAAACATTTAAAAATGTTGTAAATCCAAATCCAGAA
TTTGATCCTGCATGAAAAATACCGCTTGAATATGGTATTAAACATGATGCAGATATTATTATTATGAATG
ACCCAGATGCTGACAGATTTGGAATGGCAATAAAACATGATGGTCATTTTGTAAGATTAGATGGAAATCA
AACAGGACCAATTTTAATTGATTGAAAATTATCAAATCTAAAACGCTTAAATAGCATTCCAAAAAATCCG
GCTCTATATTCAAGTTTTGTAACAAGTGATTTGGGTGATAGAATCGCTCATGAAAAATATGGAGTTAATA
TTGTAAAAACTTTAACTGGATTTAAATGAATGGGTAGAGAAATTGCTAAAGAAGAAGATAACGGATTAAA
TTTTGTTTTTGCTTATGAAGAAAGTTATGGATATGTAATTGATGACTCAGCTAGAGATAAAGATGGAATA
CAAGCTTCTATATTAATAGCAGAGGCTGCTTGATTTTATAAAAAACAAAATAAAACATTAGTAGACTATT
TAGAAGATTTATTTAAAGAAATGGGTGCATATTACACTTTCACTTTAAACTTGAATTTTAAACCAGAAGA
AAAGAAATTAAAAATTGAACCATTAATGAAATCATTGAGAGCAACACCCTTAACTCAAATTGCTGGACTT
AAAGTTGTTAATGTTGAAGACTACATCGATGGAATGTATAATATGCCAGGACAAGACTTACTAAAATTTT
ATTTAGAAGATAAGTCATGATTTGCTGTTCGCCCAAGTGGAACTGAACCTAAACTAAAAATTTATTTTAT
AGGTGTTGGTGAATCTGTTCAAAACGCTAAAGTTAAAGTAGACGAAATTATTAAAGAATTAAAATTAAAA
ATGAATATATAGGAGAAAAAATGAAACTAAACAAATATATAGATCACACATTATTAAAACAAGATGCTAC
GAAAGCTGAAATTAAACAATTATGTGATGAAGCAATTGAATTTGATTTTGCAACAGTTTGTGTTAATTCA
TATTGAACAAGCTATTGTAAAGAATTATTAAAAGGCACAAATGTAGGAATAACAAATGTTGTAGGTTTTC
CTCTAGGTGCATGCACAACAGCTACAAAAGCATTCGAAGTTTCTGAAGCAATTAAAGATGGTGCAACAGA
AATTGATATGGTATTAAATATTGGTGCATTAAAAGACAAAAATTATGAATTAGTTTTAGAAGACATGAAA
GCTGTAAAAAAAGCAGCTGGATCACATGTTGTTAAATGTATTATGGAAAATTGTTTATTAACAAAAGAAG
AAATCATGAAAGCTTGTGAAATAGCTGTTGAAGCTGGATTAGAATTTGTTAAAACATCAACAGGATTTTC
AAAATCAGGTGCAACATTTGAAGATGTTAAACTAATGAAGTCAGTTGTTAAAGACAATGCTTTAGTTAAA
GCAGCTGGTGGAGTTAGAACATTTGAAGATGCTCAAAAAATGATTGAAGCAGGAGCTGACCGCTTAGGAA
CAAGTGGTGGAGTAGCTATTATTAAAGGTGAAGAAAACAACGCGAGTTACTAAAACTAGCGTTTTTTTAT
TTTGCTCATTTTTATTAAAAGTTTGCAAAAAGGAACATAAAAATTCTAATTATTGATACTAAAGTTATTA
AAAAGAAGATTTTGGTTGATTTTATAAAGGTCATAGAATATAATATTTTAGCATGTGTATTTTGTGTGCT
CATTTACAACCGTCTCCGGTGTTTCGTCCTTTCCACAAGATATATAAAGCCAAGAAATCGAAATACTTTC
AAGTTACGGTAAGCATATGATAGTCCATTTTAAAACATAATTTTAAAACTGCAAACTACCCAAGAAATTA
TTACTTTCTACGTCACGTATTTTGTACTAATATCTTTGTGTTTACAGTCAAATTAATTCTAATTATCTCT
CTAACAGCCTTGTATCGTATATGCAAATATGAAGGAATCATGGGAAATAGGCCCTCCCACAATTTTAAAA
GAAAAGGGGGGATTGGGGGGTACAGTGCAGGGGAAAGAATAGTAGACATAATAGCAACAGACATACAAAC
TAAAGAATTACAAAAACAAATTACAAAAATTCAAAATTTTCGGGTTTATTACAGGGACAGCAGAGATCCA
CTTTGGCGCCGGCTCGAGTGGCTCCGGTGCCCGTCAGTGGGCAGAGCGCACATCGCCCACAGTCCCCGAG
AAGTTGGGGGGAGGGGTCGGCAATTGAACCGGTGCCTAGAGAAGGTGGCGCGGGGTAAACTGGGAAAGTG
ATGTCGTGTACTGGCTCCGCCTTTTTCCCGAGGGTGGGGGAGAACCGTATATAAGTGCAGTAGTCGCCGT
GAACGTTCTTTTTCGCAACGGGTTTGCCGCCAGAACACAGGTGTCGTGACGCGGGATCCGCCACCATGGA
TTACAAAGACGATGACGATAAGATGGCCCCAAAGAAGAAGCGGAAGGTCGGTATCCACGGAGTCCCAGCA
GCCAAGCGGAACTACATCCTGGGCCTGGACATCGGCATCACCAGCGTGGGCTACGGCATCATCGACTACG
AGACACGGGACGTGATCGATGCCGGCGTGCGGCTGTTCAAAGAGGCCAACGTGGAAAACAACGAGGGCAG
GCGGAGCAAGAGAGGCGCCAGAAGGCTGAAGCGGCGGAGGCGGCATAGAATCCAGAGAGTGAAGAAGCTG
CTGTTCGACTACAACCTGCTGACCGACCACAGCGAGCTGAGCGGCATCAACCCCTACGAGGCCAGAGTGA
AGGGCCTGAGCCAGAAGCTGAGCGAGGAAGAGTTCTCTGCCGCCCTGCTGCACCTGGCCAAGAGAAGAGG
CGTGCACAACGTGAACGAGGTGGAAGAGGACACCGGCAACGAGCTGTCCACCAAAGAGCAGATCAGCCGG
AACAGCAAGGCCCTGGAAGAGAAATACGTGGCCGAACTGCAGCTGGAACGGCTGAAGAAAGACGGCGAAG
TGCGGGGCAGCATCAACAGATTCAAGACCAGCGACTACGTGAAAGAAGCCAAACAGCTGCTGAAGGTGCA
GAAGGCCTACCACCAGCTGGACCAGAGCTTCATCGACACCTACATCGACCTGCTGGAAACCCGGCGGACC
TACTATGAGGGACCTGGCGAGGGCAGCCCCTTCGGCTGGAAGGACATCAAAGAATGGTACGAGATGCTGA
TGGGCCACTGCACCTACTTCCCCGAGGAACTGCGGAGCGTGAAGTACGCCTACAACGCCGACCTGTACAA
CGCCCTGAACGACCTGAACAATCTCGTGATCACCAGGGACGAGAACGAGAAGCTGGAATATTACGAGAAG
TTCCAGATCATCGAGAACGTGTTCAAGCAGAAGAAGAAGCCCACCCTGAAGCAGATCGCCAAAGAAATCC
TCGTGAACGAAGAGGATATTAAGGGCTACAGAGTGACCAGCACCGGCAAGCCCGAGTTCACCAACCTGAA
GGTGTACCACGACATCAAGGACATTACCGCCCGGAAAGAGATTATTGAGAACGCCGAGCTGCTGGATCAG
ATTGCCAAGATCCTGACCATCTACCAGAGCAGCGAGGACATCCAGGAAGAACTGACCAATCTGAACTCCG
AGCTGACCCAGGAAGAGATCGAGCAGATCTCTAATCTGAAGGGCTATACCGGCACCCACAACCTGAGCCT
GAAGGCCATCAACCTGATCCTGGACGAGCTGTGGCACACCAACGACAACCAGATCGCTATCTTCAACCGG
CTGAAGCTGGTGCCCAAGAAGGTGGACCTGTCCCAGCAGAAAGAGATCCCCACCACCCTGGTGGACGACT
TCATCCTGAGCCCCGTCGTGAAGAGAAGCTTCATCCAGAGCATCAAAGTGATCAACGCCATCATCAAGAA
GTACGGCCTGCCCAACGACATCATTATCGAGCTGGCCCGCGAGAAGAACTCCAAGGACGCCCAGAAAATG
ATCAACGAGATGCAGAAGCGGAACCGGCAGACCAACGAGCGGATCGAGGAAATCATCCGGACCACCGGCA
AAGAGAACGCCAAGTACCTGATCGAGAAGATCAAGCTGCACGACATGCAGGAAGGCAAGTGCCTGTACAG
CCTGGAAGCCATCCCTCTGGAAGATCTGCTGAACAACCCCTTCAACTATGAGGTGGACCACATCATCCCC
AGAAGCGTGTCCTTCGACAACAGCTTCAACAACAAGGTGCTCGTGAAGCAGGAAGAAAACAGCAAGAAGG
GCAACCGGACCCCATTCCAGTACCTGAGCAGCAGCGACAGCAAGATCAGCTACGAAACCTTCAAGAAGCA
CATCCTGAATCTGGCCAAGGGCAAGGGCAGAATCAGCAAGACCAAGAAAGAGTATCTGCTGGAAGAACGG
GACATCAACAGGTTCTCCGTGCAGAAAGACTTCATCAACCGGAACCTGGTGGATACCAGATACGCCACCA
GAGGCCTGATGAACCTGCTGCGGAGCTACTTCAGAGTGAACAACCTGGACGTGAAAGTGAAGTCCATCAA
TGGCGGCTTCACCAGCTTTCTGCGGCGGAAGTGGAAGTTTAAGAAAGAGCGGAACAAGGGGTACAAGCAC
CACGCCGAGGACGCCCTGATCATTGCCAACGCCGATTTCATCTTCAAAGAGTGGAAGAAACTGGACAAGG
CCAAAAAAGTGATGGAAAACCAGATGTTCGAGGAAAAGCAGGCCGAGAGCATGCCCGAGATCGAAACCGA
GCAGGAGTACAAAGAGATCTTCATCACCCCCCACCAGATCAAGCACATTAAGGACTTCAAGGACTACAAG
TACAGCCACCGGGTGGACAAGAAGCCTAATAGAGAGCTGATTAACGACACCCTGTACTCCACCCGGAAGG
ACGACAAGGGCAACACCCTGATCGTGAACAATCTGAACGGCCTGTACGACAAGGACAATGACAAGCTGAA
AAAGCTGATCAACAAGAGCCCCGAAAAGCTGCTGATGTACCACCACGACCCCCAGACCTACCAGAAACTG
AAGCTGATTATGGAACAGTACGGCGACGAGAAGAATCCCCTGTACAAGTACTACGAGGAAACCGGGAACT
ACCTGACCAAGTACTCCAAAAAGGACAACGGCCCCGTGATCAAGAAGATTAAGTATTACGGCAACAAACT
GAACGCCCATCTGGACATCACCGACGACTACCCCAACAGCAGAAACAAGGTCGTGAAGCTGTCCCTGAAG
CCCTACAGATTCGACGTGTACCTGGACAATGGCGTGTACAAGTTCGTGACCGTGAAGAATCTGGATGTGA
TCAAAAAAGAAAACTACTACGAAGTGAATAGCAAGTGCTATGAGGAAGCTAAGAAGCTGAAGAAGATCAG
CAACCAGGCCGAGTTTATCGCCTCCTTCTACAACAACGATCTGATCAAGATCAACGGCGAGCTGTATAGA
GTGATCGGCGTGAACAACGACCTGCTGAACCGGATCGAAGTGAACATGATCGACATCACCTACCGCGAGT
ACCTGGAAAACATGAACGACAAGAGGCCCCCCAGGATCATTAAGACAATCGCCTCCAAGACCCAGAGCAT
TAAGAAGTACAGCACAGACATTCTGGGCAACCTGTATGAAGTGAAATCTAAGAAGCACCCTCAGATCATC
AAAAAGGGCAAGCGTCCTGCTGCTACTAAGAAAGCTGGTCAAGCTAAGAAAAAGAAAGCTAGCGGCAGCG
GCGCCACCAACTTCAGCCTGCTGAAGCAGGCCGGCGACGTGGAGGAGAACCCCGGCCCCATGGTGAGCAA
GGGCGAGGAGCTGTTCACCGGGGTGGTGCCCATCCTGGTCGAGCTGGACGGCGACGTAAACGGCCACAAG
TTCAGCGTGTCCGGCGAGGGCGAGGGCGATGCCACCTACGGCAAGCTGACCCTGAAGTTCATCTGCACCA
CCGGCAAGCTGCCCGTGCCCTGGCCCACCCTCGTGACCACCCTGACCTACGGCGTGCAGTGCTTCAGCCG
CTACCCCGACCACATGAAGCAGCACGACTTCTTCAAGTCCGCCATGCCCGAAGGCTACGTCCAGGAGCGC
ACCATCTTCTTCAAGGACGACGGCAACTACAAGACCCGCGCCGAGGTGAAGTTCGAGGGCGACACCCTGG
TGAACCGCATCGAGCTGAAGGGCATCGACTTCAAGGAGGACGGCAACATCCTGGGGCACAAGCTGGAGTA
CAACTACAACAGCCACAACGTCTATATCATGGCCGACAAGCAGAAGAACGGCATCAAGGTGAACTTCAAG
ATCCGCCACAACATCGAGGACGGCAGCGTGCAGCTCGCCGACCACTACCAGCAGAACACCCCCATCGGCG
ACGGCCCCGTGCTGCTGCCCGACAACCACTACCTGAGCACCCAGTCCGCCCTGAGCAAAGACCCCAACGA
GAAGCGCGATCACATGGTCCTGCTGGAGTTCGTGACCGCCGCCGGGATCACTCTCGGCATGGACGAGCTG
TACAAGTAGACGCGTTAAGTCGACAATCAACCTCTGGATTACAAAATTTGTGAAAGATTGACTGGTATTC
TTAACTATGTTGCTCCTTTTACGCTATGTGGATACGCTGCTTTAATGCCTTTGTATCATGCTATTGCTTC
CCGTATGGCTTTCATTTTCTCCTCCTTGTATAAATCCTGGTTGCTGTCTCTTTATGAGGAGTTGTGGCCC
GTTGTCAGGCAACGTGGCGTGGTGTGCACTGTGTTTGCTGACGCAACCCCCACTGGTTGGGGCATTGCCA
CCACCTGTCAGCTCCTTTCCGGGACTTTCGCTTTCCCCCTCCCTATTGCCACGGCGGAACTCATCGCCGC
CTGCCTTGCCCGCTGCTGGACAGGGGCTCGGCTGTTGGGCACTGACAATTCCGTGGTGTTGTCGGGGAAA
TCATCGTCCTTTCCTTGGCTGCTCGCCTGTGTTGCCACCTGGATTCTGCGCGGGACGTCCTTCTGCTACG
TCCCTTCGGCCCTCAATCCAGCGGACCTTCCTTCCCGCGGCCTGCTGCCGGCTCTGCGGCCTCTTCCGCG
TCTTCGCCTTCGCCCTCAGACGAGTCGGATCTCCCTTTGGGCCGCCTCCCCGCGTCGACTTTAAGACCAA
TGACTTACAAGGCAGCTGTAGATCTTAGCCACTTTTTAAAAGAAAAGGGGGGACTGGAAGGGCTAATTCA
CTCCCAACGAAGACAAGATCTGCTTTTTGCTTGTACTGGGTCTCTCTGGTTAGACCAGATCTGAGCCTGG
GAGCTCTCTGGCTAACTAGGGAACCCACTGCTTAAGCCTCAATAAAGCTTGCCTTGAGTGCTTCAAGTAG
TGTGTGCCCGTCTGTTGTGTGACTCTGGTAACTAGAGATCCCTCAGACCCTTTTAGTCAGTGTGGAAAAT
CTCTAGCAGTACGTATAGTAGTTCATGTCATCTTATTATTCAGTATTTATAACTTGCAAAGAAATGAATA
TCAGAGAGTGAGAGGAACTTGTTTATTGCAGCTTATAATGGTTACAAATAAAGCAATAGCATCACAAATT
TCACAAATAAAGCATTTTTTTCACTGCATTCTAGTTGTGGTTTGTCCAAACTCATCAATGTATCTTATCA
TGTCTGGCTCTAGCTATCCCGCCCCTAACTCCGCCCATCCCGCCCCTAACTCCGCCCAGTTCCGCCCATT
CTCCGCCCCATGGCTGACTAATTTTTTTTATTTATGCAGAGGCCGAGGCCGCCTCGGCCTCTGAGCTATT
CCAGAAGTAGTGAGGAGGCTTTTTTGGAGGCCTAGGGACGTACCCAATTCGCCCTATAGTGAGTCGTATT
ACGCGCGCTCACTGGCCGTCGTTTTACAACGTCGTGACTGGGAAAACCCTGGCGTTACCCAACTTAATCG
CCTTGCAGCACATCCCCCTTTCGCCAGCTGGCGTAATAGCGAAGAGGCCCGCACCGATCGCCCTTCCCAA
CAGTTGCGCAGCCTGAATGGCGAATGGG
[124 nt withheld, positions 9339-9462]
C
[91 nt withheld, positions 9464-9554]
A
[49 nt withheld, positions 9556-9604]
CCTTTGACGTTGGAGTCCACGTTCTTT
[37 nt withheld, positions 9632-9668]
ACCCTATCTCGGTCTATTCTTTTGATTTATAAGGGATTTTGCCGATTTCGGCCTATTGGTTAAAAAATGA
GCTGATTTAACAAAAATTTAACGCGAATTTTAACAAAATATTAACGCTTACAATTTAGGTGGCACTTTTC
GGGGAAATGTGCGCGGAACCCCTATTTGTTTATTTTTCTAAATACATTCAAATATGTATCCGCTCATGAG
ACAATAACCCTGATAAATGCTTCAATAATATTGAAAAAGGAAGAGTATGTGTATTCAACATTTCCGTGTC
GCCCTTATTCCCTTTTTTGCGGCATTTTGCCTTCCTGTTTTTGCTCACCCAGAAACGCTGGTGAAAGTAA
AAGATGCTGAAGATCAGTTGGGTGCACGAGTGGGTTACATCGAACTGGATCTCAACAGCGGTAAGATCCT
TGAGAGTTTTCGCCCCGAAGAACGTTTTCCAATGATGAGCACTTTTAAAGTTCTGCTATGTGGCGCGGTA
TTATCCCGTATTGACGCCGGGCAAGAGCAACTCGGTCGCCGCATACACTATTCTCAGAATGACTTGGTTG
AGTACTCACCAGTCACAGAAAAGCATCTTACGGATGGCATGACAGTAAGAGAATTATGCAGTGCTGCCAT
AACCATGAGTGATAACACTGCGGCCAACTTACTTCTGACAACGATCGGAGGACCGAAGGAGCTAACCGCT
TTTTTGCACAACATGGGGGATCATGTAACTCGCCTTGATCGTTGGGAACCGGAGCTGAATGAAGCCATAC
CAAACGACGAGCGTGACACCACGATGCCTGTAGCAATGGCAACAACGTTGCGCAAACTATTAACTGGCGA
ACTACTTACTCTAGCTTCCCGGCAACAATTAATAGACTGGATGGAGGCGGATAAAGTTGCAGGACCACTT
CTGCGCTCGGCCCTTCCGGCTGGCTGGTTTATTGCTGATAAATCTGGAGCCGGTGAGCGTGGGTCTCGCG
GTATCATTGCAGCACTGGGGCCAGATGGTAAGCCCTCCCGTATCGTAGTTATCTACACGACGGGGAGTCA
GGCAACTATGGATGAACGAAATAGACAGATCGCTGAGATAGGTGCCTCACTGATTAAGCATTGGTAACTG
TCAGACCAAGTTTACTCATATATACTTTAGATTGATTTAAAACTTCATTTTTAATTTAAAAGGATCTAGG
TGAAGATCCTTTTTGATAATCTCATGACCAAAATCCCTTAACGTGAGTTTTCGTTCCACTGAGCGTCAGA
CCCCGTAGAAAAGATCAAAGGATCTTCTTGAGATCCTTTTTTTCTGCGCGTAATCTGCTGCTTGCAAACA
AAAAAACCACCGCTACCAGCGGTGGTTTGTTTGCCGGATCAAGAGCTACCAACTCTTTTTCCGAAGGTAA
CTGGCTTCAGCAGAGCGCAGATACCAAATACTGTTCTTCTAGTGTAGCCGTAGTTAGGCCACCACTTCAA
GAACTCTGTAGCACCGCCTACATACCTCGCTCTGCTAATCCTGTTACCAGTGGCTGCTGCCAGTGGCGAT
AAGTCGTGTCTTACCGGGTTGGACTCAAGACGATAGTTACCGGATAAGGCGCAGCGGTCGGGCTGAACGG
GGGGTTCGTGCACACAGCCCAGCTTGGAGCGAACGACCTACACCGAACTGAGATACCTACAGCGTGAGCT
ATGAGAAAGCGCCACGCTTCCCGAAGGGAGAAAGGCGGACAGGTATCCGGTAAGCGGCAGGGTCGGAACA
GGAGAGCGCACGAGGGAGCTTCCAGGGGGAAACGCCTGGTATCTTTATAGTCCTGTCGGGTTTCGCCACC
TCTGACTTGAGCGTCGATTTTTGTGATGCTCGTCAGGGGGGCGGAGCCTATGGAAAAACGCCAGCAACGC
GGCCTTTTTACGGTTCCTGGCCTTTTGCTGGCCTTTTGCTCACATGTTCTTTCCTGCGTTATCCCCTGAT
TCTGTGGATAACCGTATTACCGCCTTTGAGTGAGCTGATACCGCTCGCCGCAGCCGAACGACCGAGCGCA
GCGAGTCAGTGAGCGAGGAAGCGGAAGAGCGCCCAATACGCAAACCGCCTCTCCCCGCGCGTTGGCCGAT
TCATTAATGCAGCTGGCACGACAGGTTTCCCGACTGGAAAGCGGGCAGTGAGCGCAACGCAATTAATGTG
AGTTAGCTCACTCATTAGGCACCCCAGGCTTTACACTTTATGCTTCCGGCTCGTATGTTGTGTGGAATTG
TGAGCGGATAACAATTTCACACAGGAAACAGCTATGACCATGATTACGCCAAGCGCGCAATTAACCCTCA
CTAAAGGGAACAAAAGCTGGAGCTGCAAGCTTAATGTAGTCTTATGCAATACTCTTGTAGTCTTGCAACA
TGGTAACGATGAGTTAGCAACATGCCTTACAAGGAGAGAAAAAGCACCGTGCATGCCGATTGGTGGAAGT
AAGGTGGTACGATCGTGCCTTATTAGGAAGGCAACAGACGGGTCTGACATGGATTGGACGAACCACTGAA
TTGCCGCATTGCAGAGATATTGTATTTAAGTGCCTAGCTCGATACATAAAC
Features (pLannotate 1.2.2; 28 found; start..end, strand, type, name):
      1..181     +  LTR            5' LTR (truncated): truncated 5' long terminal repeat (LTR) from HIV-1
    228..353     +  misc_feature   HIV-1 Ψ: packaging signal of human immunodeficiency virus type 1
    337..700     +  CDS            HIV-1 gag (fragment): gag protein from human immunodeficiency virus 1; gag
    846..1079    +  misc_feature   RRE: The Rev response element (RRE) of HIV-1 allows for Rev-dependent mRNA export from the nucleus to the cytoplasm.
   1141..1216    -  misc_RNA       Sa gRNA scaffold: guide RNA scaffold for the Staphylococcus aureus CRISPR/Cas9 system
   2261..2920    +  CDS            deoC1: DEOC1_STAAN - Also known as dra. Experimental evidence at protein level: Swiss-Prot protein existence level 1. Catalyzes a reversible aldol reaction between acetaldehyde and D-glyceraldehyde 3-phosphate to generate 2-deoxy-D-ribose 5- phosphate. From Staphylococcus aureus (strain N315).
   3106..3346    -  promoter       U6 promoter: RNA polymerase III promoter for human U6 snRNA
   3353..3470    +  misc_feature   cPPT/CTS: central polypurine tract and central termination sequence of HIV-1
   3539..3750    +  promoter       EF-1α core promoter: core promoter for human elongation factor EF-1α
   3854..7009    +  CDS            cas9: CAS9_STAAU - Experimental evidence at protein level: Swiss-Prot protein existence level 1. CRISPR (clustered regularly interspaced short palindromic repeat) is an adaptive immune system that provides protection against mobile genetic elements (viruses, transposable elements and conjugative plasmids). CRISPR clusters contain spacers, sequences complementary to antecedent mobile elements, and target invading nucleic acids. CRISPR clusters are transcribed and processed into CRISPR RNA (crRNA). In type II CRISPR systems correct processing of pre-crRNA requires a trans- encoded small RNA (tracrRNA)
   7130..7846    +  CDS            EGFP: EGFP is a basic (constitutively fluorescent) green fluorescent protein published in 1996, derived from Aequorea victoria. It is reported to be a rapidly-maturing weak dimer with moderate acid sensitivity.
   7865..8453    +  misc_feature   WPRE: woodchuck hepatitis virus posttranscriptional regulatory element
   8504..8523    +  misc_feature   cPPT/CTS (fragment): central polypurine tract and central termination sequence of HIV-1
   8525..8758    +  LTR            3' LTR (ΔU3): self-inactivating 3' long terminal repeat (LTR) from HIV-1
   8836..8957    +  polyA_signal   SV40 poly(A) signal: SV40 polyadenylation signal
   8997..9132    +  rep_origin     SV40 ori: SV40 origin of replication
   9153..9171    -  promoter       T7 promoter: promoter for bacteriophage T7 RNA polymerase
   9179..9334    +  CDS            lacZα (fragment): LacZα fragment of β-galactosidase; lacZ fragment
   9339..9767    +  rep_origin     f1 ori (sequence partly withheld): f1 bacteriophage origin of replication; arrow indicates direction of (+) strand synthesis
   9820..9924    +  promoter       AmpR promoter: bla
   9929..10785   +  CDS            AmpR (fragment): β-lactamase; bla; confers resistance to ampicillin, carbenicillin, and related antibiotics
  10956..11544   +  rep_origin     ori: high-copy-number ColE1/pMB1/pBR322/pUC origin of replication
  11727..11819   +  CDS            lacI (fragment): lac repressor; lacI; The lac repressor binds to the lac operator to inhibit transcription in E. coli. This inhibition can be relieved by adding lactose or isopropyl-β-D-thiogalactopyranoside (IPTG).
  11832..11853   +  protein_bind   CAP binding site: CAP binding activates transcription in the presence of cAMP. E. coli catabolite activator protein
  11868..11898   +  promoter       lac promoter: promoter for the E. coli lac operon
  11902..11924   +  protein_bind   lac operator (fragment): The lac repressor binds to the lac operator to inhibit transcription in E. coli. This inhibition can be relieved by adding lactose or isopropyl-β-D-thiogalactopyranoside (IPTG). lac repressor encoded by lacI
  11967..11985   +  promoter       T3 promoter: promoter for bacteriophage T3 RNA polymerase
  12013..12239   +  promoter       RSV promoter: Rous sarcoma virus enhancer/promoter
