[The description below was written by a language model from this plasmid's Addgene catalogue record and pLannotate feature annotations shown in this document.]
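Description:
SaLgCG is an empty-backbone, all-in-one lentiviral CRISPR vector for mammalian cells, derived from the SaLgCP backbone and about 12.2 kb in size. It is propagated in E. coli through a high-copy ColE1/pUC-type origin with ampicillin selection. The record notes an S2C substitution in the β-lactamase gene that may slow growth. An f1 origin, an SV40 origin and remnants of the lac/T7/T3 cloning region are also present in the bacterial portion. The viral frame is third-generation in style: an RSV promoter drives a truncated HIV-1 5' LTR, followed by the Ψ packaging signal with a partial gag sequence, the RRE for Rev-dependent export, a cPPT/CTS, a WPRE to enhance transcript expression, and a self-inactivating ΔU3 3' LTR with a downstream SV40 polyadenylation signal.

Two expression units sit between the LTRs. On the reverse strand, a human U6 Pol III promoter is oriented toward a Staphylococcus aureus Cas9 guide RNA scaffold. The roughly 1.9 kb between them includes a segment annotated as S. aureus deoC1, which most likely acts as a stuffer to be replaced when a guide sequence is inserted by restriction cloning, although the record does not say so explicitly. On the forward strand, the EF-1α core (EFS) promoter precedes the S. aureus Cas9 coding sequence and then EGFP. The element linking the two reading frames is not annotated, so how they are co-expressed is not stated. The catalogue entry mentions only EFS-driven GFP, but the feature table shows that Cas9 lies in the same unit. The design allows single-vector delivery of SaCas9 and a chosen guide, with GFP fluorescence marking transduced cells for tracking or sorting in gene-knockout experiments.
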