Addgene plasmid #164563: SaLgCG
Purpose: (Empty Backbone) GFP
Depositing lab: Junwei Shi. Depositing organization: University of Pennsylvania. Publication: ALC1 links chromatin accessibility to PARP inhibitor response in homologous recombination-deficient cells. Verma P, Zhou Y, Cao Z, Deraska PV, Deb M, Arai E, Li W, Shao Y, Puentes L, Li Y, Patankar S, Mach RH, Faryabi RB, Shi J, Greenberg RA. Nat Cell Biol. 2021 Jan 18. pii: 10.1038/s41556-020-00624-3. doi: 10.1038/s41556-020-00624-3. PubMed 33462394.
Backbone
  Vector backbone: SaLgCP
  Backbone size (bp): 12239
  Vector type: Mammalian Expression, Lentiviral, CRISPR
  Promoter: U6 promoter for crRNA expression and EFS promoter for GFP expression
Growth in bacteria
  Bacterial resistance: Ampicillin, 100 μg/mL
  Growth temperature: 37°C
  Growth strain: NEB Stable
  Growth instructions: S2C mutation in AmpR may result in low growth.
  Copy number: High Copy
Gene/Insert
  Cloning method: Restriction Enzyme
Terms and licenses: Academic/Nonprofit Terms; Industry Terms: Not Available to Industry
How to cite: SaLgCG was a gift from Junwei Shi (Addgene plasmid # 164563 ; http://n2t.net/addgene:164563 ; RRID:Addgene_164563)
